Addgene plasmid #210751: pGMC00034 (aka pMC0235)
Purpose: Non-targeting guide RNA
Depositing lab: Raj Chari. Depositing organization: Frederick National Laboratory. Publication: SERPINB3-MYC axis induces the basal-like/squamous subtype and enhances disease progression in pancreatic cancer. Ohara Y, Tang W, Liu H, Yang S, Dorsey TH, Cawley H, Moreno P, Chari R, Guest MR, Azizian A, Gaedcke J, Ghadimi M, Hanna N, Ambs S, Hussain SP. Cell Rep. 2023 Nov 18;42(12):113434. doi: 10.1016/j.celrep.2023.113434. PubMed 37980563.
Backbone
  Vector backbone: pGMC00009 (SpCas9-2A-GFP-2A-Puro)
  Vector type: Mammalian Expression, Lentiviral, CRISPR
  Selectable markers: Puromycin ; GFP
Growth in bacteria
  Bacterial resistance: Ampicillin, 100 μg/mL
  Growth temperature: 37°C
  Growth strain: NEB Stable
  Copy number: High Copy
Gene/Insert
  Gene/Insert name: Non-targeting guide RNA
  gRNA/shRNA sequence: GTGTCGTGATGCGTAGACGG
  Species: H. sapiens (human)
Terms and licenses: Academic/Nonprofit Terms; Industry Terms: Not Available to Industry
How to cite: pGMC00034 (aka pMC0235) was a gift from Raj Chari (Addgene plasmid # 210751 ; http://n2t.net/addgene:210751 ; RRID:Addgene_210751)
