[The description below was written by a language model from this plasmid's Addgene catalogue record and pLannotate feature annotations shown in this document.]
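Description:
pGMC00034 (also called pMC0235) is an all-in-one lentiviral CRISPR plasmid of about 13.8 kb, built on the pGMC00009 backbone (SpCas9-2A-GFP-2A-Puro) and carrying a non-targeting guide RNA. It is propagated in E. coli through a high-copy ColE1/pUC-type origin with ampicillin selection. The plasmid backbone also contains an f1 origin and an SV40/EM7-driven bleomycin/Zeocin resistance cassette that lies outside the viral LTRs. The transfer vector has a third-generation-style layout. A CMV enhancer/promoter is fused to a truncated HIV-1 5' LTR to drive genomic RNA production in packaging cells. This is followed by the Ψ packaging signal, a gag fragment, the RRE for Rev-dependent export, and the cPPT/CTS. The 3' end has a WPRE and a self-inactivating ΔU3 3' LTR, followed by a bGH polyadenylation signal.

Between the LTRs there are two expression units. A human U6 RNA polymerase III promoter transcribes the non-targeting spacer joined to the Streptococcus pyogenes gRNA scaffold. An EF-1α core promoter drives a single open reading frame encoding SpCas9, EGFP and puromycin N-acetyltransferase. According to the backbone name these are separated by 2A peptides, although the 2A elements are not annotated individually in the feature table. Transduced mammalian cells can therefore be tracked or sorted by green fluorescence and selected with puromycin.

Because the guide is described as non-targeting, with human listed as the species, the construct would serve as a negative control alongside gene-specific guides in the same backbone. It exposes cells to Cas9 expression, transduction and selection without directing editing to a gene. The associated publication concerns pancreatic cancer.
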