Features (pLannotate 1.2.2; 34 found; start..end, strand, type, name):
    217..397     +  LTR            5' LTR (truncated): truncated 5' long terminal repeat (LTR) from HIV-1
    444..569     +  misc_feature   HIV-1 Ψ: packaging signal of human immunodeficiency virus type 1
    553..916     +  CDS            HIV-1 gag (fragment): gag protein from human immunodeficiency virus 1; gag
   1062..1295    +  misc_feature   RRE: The Rev response element (RRE) of HIV-1 allows for Rev-dependent mRNA export from the nucleus to the cytoplasm.
   1672..1772    +  CDS            Rev (fragment): human immunodeficiency virus 1 (HIV-1) Rev protein; rev; enhances nuclear export of unspliced and incompletely spliced viral mRNAs
   1822..1939    +  misc_feature   cPPT/CTS: central polypurine tract and central termination sequence of HIV-1
   1990..2230    +  promoter       U6 promoter: RNA polymerase III promoter for human U6 snRNA
   2260..2335    +  misc_RNA       gRNA scaffold: guide RNA scaffold for the Streptococcus pyogenes CRISPR/Cas9 system
   2353..2371    +  CDS            small t antigen (fragment): SV40 (simian virus 40) small t antigen
   2397..2608    +  promoter       EF-1α core promoter: core promoter for human elongation factor EF-1α
   2633..6736    +  CDS            Cas9: Cas9 (Csn1) endonuclease from the Streptococcus pyogenes Type II CRISPR/Cas system generates RNA-guided double strand breaks in DNA
   6872..7585    +  CDS            EGFP: EGFP is a basic (constitutively fluorescent) green fluorescent protein published in 1996, derived from Aequorea victoria. It is reported to be a rapidly-maturing weak dimer with moderate acid sensitivity.
   7651..8248    +  CDS            PuroR (fragment): puromycin N-acetyltransferase; pac from Streptomyces; confers resistance to puromycin
   8264..8852    +  misc_feature   WPRE: woodchuck hepatitis virus posttranscriptional regulatory element
   8903..8922    +  misc_feature   cPPT/CTS (fragment): central polypurine tract and central termination sequence of HIV-1
   8924..9157    +  LTR            3' LTR (ΔU3): self-inactivating 3' long terminal repeat (LTR) from HIV-1
   9189..9413    +  polyA_signal   bGH poly(A) signal: bovine growth hormone polyadenylation signal
   9417..9438    +  promoter       SV40 promoter (fragment): SV40 enhancer and early promoter
   9459..9887    +  rep_origin     f1 ori (sequence partly withheld): f1 bacteriophage origin of replication; arrow indicates direction of (+) strand synthesis
   9901..10230   +  promoter       SV40 promoter: SV40 enhancer and early promoter
  10278..10325   +  promoter       EM7 promoter: synthetic bacterial promoter&nbsp
  10344..10718   +  CDS            BleoR: antibiotic-binding protein; Sh ble from Streptoalloteichus hindustanus; confers resistance to bleomycin, phleomycin, and Zeocin™
  10728..10853   +  CDS            ble (fragment): BLE_KLEPN - Experimental evidence at protein level: Swiss-Prot protein existence level 1. Binding protein with a strong affinity to the bleomycin family of antibiotics. Binds to CL990; an antimitotic-antibiotic compound. From Klebsiella pneumoniae.
  10848..10969   +  polyA_signal   SV40 poly(A) signal: SV40 polyadenylation signal
  11040..11062   -  protein_bind   lac operator (fragment): The lac repressor binds to the lac operator to inhibit transcription in E. coli. This inhibition can be relieved by adding lactose or isopropyl-β-D-thiogalactopyranoside (IPTG). lac repressor encoded by lacI
  11066..11096   -  promoter       lac promoter: promoter for the E. coli lac operon
  11111..11132   -  protein_bind   CAP binding site: CAP binding activates transcription in the presence of cAMP. E. coli catabolite activator protein
  11145..11237   -  CDS            lacI (fragment): lac repressor; lacI; The lac repressor binds to the lac operator to inhibit transcription in E. coli. This inhibition can be relieved by adding lactose or isopropyl-β-D-thiogalactopyranoside (IPTG).
  11420..12008   -  rep_origin     ori: high-copy-number ColE1/pMB1/pBR322/pUC origin of replication
  12179..13039   -  CDS            AmpR: β-lactamase; bla; confers resistance to ampicillin, carbenicillin, and related antibiotics
  13040..13144   -  promoter       AmpR promoter: bla
  13203..13255   -  misc_feature   bom (fragment): basis of mobility region from pBR322
  13410..13789   +  enhancer       CMV enhancer: human cytomegalovirus immediate early enhancer
  13790..199     +  promoter       CMV promoter (across the origin): human cytomegalovirus (CMV) immediate early promoter
>Addgene plasmid #210751 | pGMC00034 (aka pMC0235) | addgene full sequence | sequence record 419751 | Addgene NGS Result
TGATGCGGTTTTGGCAGTACATCAATGGGCGTGGATAGCGGTTTGACTCACGGGGATTTCCAAGTCTCCA
CCCCATTGACGTCAATGGGAGTTTGTTTTGGCACCAAAATCAACGGGACTTTCCAAAATGTCGTAACAAC
TCCGCCCCATTGACGCAAATGGGCGGTAGGCGTGTACGGTGGGAGGTCTATATAAGCAGCGCGTTTTGCC
TGTACTGGGTCTCTCTGGTTAGACCAGATCTGAGCCTGGGAGCTCTCTGGCTAACTAGGGAACCCACTGC
TTAAGCCTCAATAAAGCTTGCCTTGAGTGCTTCAAGTAGTGTGTGCCCGTCTGTTGTGTGACTCTGGTAA
CTAGAGATCCCTCAGACCCTTTTAGTCAGTGTGGAAAATCTCTAGCAGTGGCGCCCGAACAGGGACTTGA
AAGCGAAAGGGAAACCAGAGGAGCTCTCTCGACGCAGGACTCGGCTTGCTGAAGCGCGCACGGCAAGAGG
CGAGGGGCGGCGACTGGTGAGTACGCCAAAAATTTTGACTAGCGGAGGCTAGAAGGAGAGAGATGGGTGC
GAGAGCGTCAGTATTAAGCGGGGGAGAATTAGATCGCGATGGGAAAAAATTCGGTTAAGGCCAGGGGGAA
AGAAAAAATATAAATTAAAACATATAGTATGGGCAAGCAGGGAGCTAGAACGATTCGCAGTTAATCCTGG
CCTGTTAGAAACATCAGAAGGCTGTAGACAAATACTGGGACAGCTACAACCATCCCTTCAGACAGGATCA
GAAGAACTTAGATCATTATATAATACAGTAGCAACCCTCTATTGTGTGCATCAAAGGATAGAGATAAAAG
ACACCAAGGAAGCTTTAGACAAGATAGAGGAAGAGCAAAACAAAAGTAAGACCACCGCACAGCAAGCGGC
CGCTGATCTTCAGACCTGGAGGAGGAGATATGAGGGACAATTGGAGAAGTGAATTATATAAATATAAAGT
AGTAAAAATTGAACCATTAGGAGTAGCACCCACCAAGGCAAAGAGAAGAGTGGTGCAGAGAGAAAAAAGA
GCAGTGGGAATAGGAGCTTTGTTCCTTGGGTTCTTGGGAGCAGCAGGAAGCACTATGGGCGCAGCGTCAA
TGACGCTGACGGTACAGGCCAGACAATTATTGTCTGGTATAGTGCAGCAGCAGAACAATTTGCTGAGGGC
TATTGAGGCGCAACAGCATCTGTTGCAACTCACAGTCTGGGGCATCAAGCAGCTCCAGGCAAGAATCCTG
GCTGTGGAAAGATACCTAAAGGATCAACAGCTCCTGGGGATTTGGGGTTGCTCTGGAAAACTCATTTGCA
CCACTGCTGTGCCTTGGAATGCTAGTTGGAGTAATAAATCTCTGGAACAGATTTGGAATCACACGACCTG
GATGGAGTGGGACAGAGAAATTAACAATTACACAAGCTTAATACACTCCTTAATTGAAGAATCGCAAAAC
CAGCAAGAAAAGAATGAACAAGAATTATTGGAATTAGATAAATGGGCAAGTTTGTGGAATTGGTTTAACA
TAACAAATTGGCTGTGGTATATAAAATTATTCATAATGATAGTAGGAGGCTTGGTAGGTTTAAGAATAGT
TTTTGCTGTACTTTCTATAGTGAATAGAGTTAGGCAGGGATATTCACCATTATCGTTTCAGACCCACCTC
CCAACCCCGAGGGGACCCGACAGGCCCGAAGGAATAGAAGAAGAAGGTGGAGAGAGAGACAGAGACAGAT
CCATTCGATTAGTGAACGGATCGGCACTGCGTGCGCCAATTCTGCAGACAAATGGCAGTATTCATCCACA
ATTTTAAAAGAAAAGGGGGGATTGGGGGGTACAGTGCAGGGGAAAGAATAGTAGACATAATAGCAACAGA
CATACAAACTAAAGAATTACAAAAACAAATTACAAAAATTCAAAATTTTCGGGTTTATTACAGGGACAGC
AGAGATCCAGTTTGGTTAATTAAGGTACCGAGGGCCTATTTCCCATGATTCCTTCATATTTGCATATACG
ATACAAGGCTGTTAGAGAGATAATTAGAATTAATTTGACTGTAAACACAAAGATATTAGTACAAAATACG
TGACGTAGAAAGTAATAATTTCTTGGGTAGTTTGCAGTTTTAAAATTATGTTTTAAAATGGACTATCATA
TGCTTACCGTAACTTGAAAGTATTTCGATTTCTTGGCTTTATATATCTTGTGGAAAGGACGAAACACCGG
TGTCGTGATGCGTAGACGGGTTTTAGAGCTAGAAATAGCAAGTTAAAATAAGGCTAGTCCGTTATCAACT
TGAAAAAGTGGCACCGAGTCGGTGCTTTTTTGAATTCGCTAGCTAGGTCTTGAAAGGAGTGGGAATTGGC
TCCGGTGCCCGTCAGTGGGCAGAGCGCACATCGCCCACAGTCCCCGAGAAGTTGGGGGGAGGGGTCGGCA
ATTGATCCGGTGCCTAGAGAAGGTGGCGCGGGGTAAACTGGGAAAGTGATGTCGTGTACTGGCTCCGCCT
TTTTCCCGAGGGTGGGGGAGAACCGTATATAAGTGCAGTAGTCGCCGTGAACGTTCTTTTTCGCAACGGG
TTTGCCGCCAGAACACAGGACCGGTTCTAGAGCGCTGCCACCATGGACAAGAAGTACAGCATCGGCCTGG
ACATCGGCACCAACTCTGTGGGCTGGGCCGTGATCACCGACGAGTACAAGGTGCCCAGCAAGAAATTCAA
GGTGCTGGGCAACACCGACCGGCACAGCATCAAGAAGAACCTGATCGGAGCCCTGCTGTTCGACAGCGGC
GAAACAGCCGAGGCCACCCGGCTGAAGAGAACCGCCAGAAGAAGATACACCAGACGGAAGAACCGGATCT
GCTATCTGCAAGAGATCTTCAGCAACGAGATGGCCAAGGTGGACGACAGCTTCTTCCACAGACTGGAAGA
GTCCTTCCTGGTGGAAGAGGATAAGAAGCACGAGCGGCACCCCATCTTCGGCAACATCGTGGACGAGGTG
GCCTACCACGAGAAGTACCCCACCATCTACCACCTGAGAAAGAAACTGGTGGACAGCACCGACAAGGCCG
ACCTGCGGCTGATCTATCTGGCCCTGGCCCACATGATCAAGTTCCGGGGCCACTTCCTGATCGAGGGCGA
CCTGAACCCCGACAACAGCGACGTGGACAAGCTGTTCATCCAGCTGGTGCAGACCTACAACCAGCTGTTC
GAGGAAAACCCCATCAACGCCAGCGGCGTGGACGCCAAGGCCATCCTGTCTGCCAGACTGAGCAAGAGCA
GACGGCTGGAAAATCTGATCGCCCAGCTGCCCGGCGAGAAGAAGAATGGCCTGTTCGGAAACCTGATTGC
CCTGAGCCTGGGCCTGACCCCCAACTTCAAGAGCAACTTCGACCTGGCCGAGGATGCCAAACTGCAGCTG
AGCAAGGACACCTACGACGACGACCTGGACAACCTGCTGGCCCAGATCGGCGACCAGTACGCCGACCTGT
TTCTGGCCGCCAAGAACCTGTCCGACGCCATCCTGCTGAGCGACATCCTGAGAGTGAACACCGAGATCAC
CAAGGCCCCCCTGAGCGCCTCTATGATCAAGAGATACGACGAGCACCACCAGGACCTGACCCTGCTGAAA
GCTCTCGTGCGGCAGCAGCTGCCTGAGAAGTACAAAGAGATTTTCTTCGACCAGAGCAAGAACGGCTACG
CCGGCTACATTGACGGCGGAGCCAGCCAGGAAGAGTTCTACAAGTTCATCAAGCCCATCCTGGAAAAGAT
GGACGGCACCGAGGAACTGCTCGTGAAGCTGAACAGAGAGGACCTGCTGCGGAAGCAGCGGACCTTCGAC
AACGGCAGCATCCCCCACCAGATCCACCTGGGAGAGCTGCACGCCATTCTGCGGCGGCAGGAAGATTTTT
ACCCATTCCTGAAGGACAACCGGGAAAAGATCGAGAAGATCCTGACCTTCCGCATCCCCTACTACGTGGG
CCCTCTGGCCAGGGGAAACAGCAGATTCGCCTGGATGACCAGAAAGAGCGAGGAAACCATCACCCCCTGG
AACTTCGAGGAAGTGGTGGACAAGGGCGCTTCCGCCCAGAGCTTCATCGAGCGGATGACCAACTTCGATA
AGAACCTGCCCAACGAGAAGGTGCTGCCCAAGCACAGCCTGCTGTACGAGTACTTCACCGTGTATAACGA
GCTGACCAAAGTGAAATACGTGACCGAGGGAATGAGAAAGCCCGCCTTCCTGAGCGGCGAGCAGAAAAAG
GCCATCGTGGACCTGCTGTTCAAGACCAACCGGAAAGTGACCGTGAAGCAGCTGAAAGAGGACTACTTCA
AGAAAATCGAGTGCTTCGACTCCGTGGAAATCTCCGGCGTGGAAGATCGGTTCAACGCCTCCCTGGGCAC
ATACCACGATCTGCTGAAAATTATCAAGGACAAGGACTTCCTGGACAATGAGGAAAACGAGGACATTCTG
GAAGATATCGTGCTGACCCTGACACTGTTTGAGGACAGAGAGATGATCGAGGAACGGCTGAAAACCTATG
CCCACCTGTTCGACGACAAAGTGATGAAGCAGCTGAAGCGGCGGAGATACACCGGCTGGGGCAGGCTGAG
CCGGAAGCTGATCAACGGCATCCGGGACAAGCAGTCCGGCAAGACAATCCTGGATTTCCTGAAGTCCGAC
GGCTTCGCCAACAGAAACTTCATGCAGCTGATCCACGACGACAGCCTGACCTTTAAAGAGGACATCCAGA
AAGCCCAGGTGTCCGGCCAGGGCGATAGCCTGCACGAGCACATTGCCAATCTGGCCGGCAGCCCCGCCAT
TAAGAAGGGCATCCTGCAGACAGTGAAGGTGGTGGACGAGCTCGTGAAAGTGATGGGCCGGCACAAGCCC
GAGAACATCGTGATCGAAATGGCCAGAGAGAACCAGACCACCCAGAAGGGACAGAAGAACAGCCGCGAGA
GAATGAAGCGGATCGAAGAGGGCATCAAAGAGCTGGGCAGCCAGATCCTGAAAGAACACCCCGTGGAAAA
CACCCAGCTGCAGAACGAGAAGCTGTACCTGTACTACCTGCAGAATGGGCGGGATATGTACGTGGACCAG
GAACTGGACATCAACCGGCTGTCCGACTACGATGTGGACCATATCGTGCCTCAGAGCTTTCTGAAGGACG
ACTCCATCGACAACAAGGTGCTGACCAGAAGCGACAAGAACCGGGGCAAGAGCGACAACGTGCCCTCCGA
AGAGGTCGTGAAGAAGATGAAGAACTACTGGCGGCAGCTGCTGAACGCCAAGCTGATTACCCAGAGAAAG
TTCGACAATCTGACCAAGGCCGAGAGAGGCGGCCTGAGCGAACTGGATAAGGCCGGCTTCATCAAGAGAC
AGCTGGTGGAAACCCGGCAGATCACAAAGCACGTGGCACAGATCCTGGACTCCCGGATGAACACTAAGTA
CGACGAGAATGACAAGCTGATCCGGGAAGTGAAAGTGATCACCCTGAAGTCCAAGCTGGTGTCCGATTTC
CGGAAGGATTTCCAGTTTTACAAAGTGCGCGAGATCAACAACTACCACCACGCCCACGACGCCTACCTGA
ACGCCGTCGTGGGAACCGCCCTGATCAAAAAGTACCCTAAGCTGGAAAGCGAGTTCGTGTACGGCGACTA
CAAGGTGTACGACGTGCGGAAGATGATCGCCAAGAGCGAGCAGGAAATCGGCAAGGCTACCGCCAAGTAC
TTCTTCTACAGCAACATCATGAACTTTTTCAAGACCGAGATTACCCTGGCCAACGGCGAGATCCGGAAGC
GGCCTCTGATCGAGACAAACGGCGAAACCGGGGAGATCGTGTGGGATAAGGGCCGGGATTTTGCCACCGT
GCGGAAAGTGCTGAGCATGCCCCAAGTGAATATCGTGAAAAAGACCGAGGTGCAGACAGGCGGCTTCAGC
AAAGAGTCTATCCTGCCCAAGAGGAACAGCGATAAGCTGATCGCCAGAAAGAAGGACTGGGACCCTAAGA
AGTACGGCGGCTTCGACAGCCCCACCGTGGCCTATTCTGTGCTGGTGGTGGCCAAAGTGGAAAAGGGCAA
GTCCAAGAAACTGAAGAGTGTGAAAGAGCTGCTGGGGATCACCATCATGGAAAGAAGCAGCTTCGAGAAG
AATCCCATCGACTTTCTGGAAGCCAAGGGCTACAAAGAAGTGAAAAAGGACCTGATCATCAAGCTGCCTA
AGTACTCCCTGTTCGAGCTGGAAAACGGCCGGAAGAGAATGCTGGCCTCTGCCGGCGAACTGCAGAAGGG
AAACGAACTGGCCCTGCCCTCCAAATATGTGAACTTCCTGTACCTGGCCAGCCACTATGAGAAGCTGAAG
GGCTCCCCCGAGGATAATGAGCAGAAACAGCTGTTTGTGGAACAGCACAAGCACTACCTGGACGAGATCA
TCGAGCAGATCAGCGAGTTCTCCAAGAGAGTGATCCTGGCCGACGCTAATCTGGACAAAGTGCTGTCCGC
CTACAACAAGCACCGGGATAAGCCCATCAGAGAGCAGGCCGAGAATATCATCCACCTGTTTACCCTGACC
AATCTGGGAGCCCCTGCCGCCTTCAAGTACTTTGACACCACCATCGACCGGAAGAGGTACACCAGCACCA
AAGAGGTGCTGGACGCCACCCTGATCCACCAGAGCATCACCGGCCTGTACGAGACACGGATCGACCTGTC
TCAGCTGGGAGGCGACAAGCGACCTGCCGCCACAAAGAAGGCTGGACAGGCTAAGAAGAAGAAAGATTAC
AAAGACGATGACGATAAGGGCAGTGGAGAGGGCAGAGGAAGTCTGCTAACATGCGGTGACGTCGAGGAGA
ATCCTGGCCCAGTGAGCAAGGGCGAGGAGCTGTTCACCGGGGTGGTGCCCATCCTGGTCGAGCTGGACGG
CGACGTAAACGGCCACAAGTTCAGCGTGTCCGGCGAGGGCGAGGGCGATGCCACCTACGGCAAGCTGACC
CTGAAGTTCATCTGCACCACCGGCAAGCTGCCCGTGCCCTGGCCCACCCTCGTGACCACCCTGACCTACG
GCGTGCAGTGCTTCAGCCGCTACCCCGACCACATGAAGCAGCACGACTTCTTCAAGTCCGCCATGCCCGA
AGGCTACGTCCAGGAGCGCACCATCTTCTTCAAGGACGACGGCAACTACAAGACCCGCGCCGAGGTGAAG
TTCGAGGGCGACACCCTGGTGAACCGCATCGAGCTGAAGGGCATCGACTTCAAGGAGGACGGCAACATCC
TGGGGCACAAGCTGGAGTACAACTACAACAGCCACAACGTCTATATCATGGCCGACAAGCAGAAGAACGG
CATCAAGGTGAACTTCAAGATCCGCCACAACATCGAGGACGGCAGCGTGCAGCTCGCCGACCACTACCAG
CAGAACACCCCCATCGGCGACGGCCCCGTGCTGCTGCCCGACAACCACTACCTGAGCACCCAGTCCGCCC
TGAGCAAAGACCCCAACGAGAAGCGCGATCACATGGTCCTGCTGGAGTTCGTGACCGCCGCCGGGATCAC
TCTCGGCATGGACGAGCTGTACAAGGGATCCGGCGCAACAAACTTCTCTCTGCTGAAACAAGCCGGAGAT
GTCGAAGAGAATCCTGGACCGACCGAGTACAAGCCCACGGTGCGCCTCGCCACCCGCGACGACGTCCCCA
GGGCCGTACGCACCCTCGCCGCCGCGTTCGCCGACTACCCCGCCACGCGCCACACCGTCGATCCGGACCG
CCACATCGAGCGGGTCACCGAGCTGCAAGAACTCTTCCTCACGCGCGTCGGGCTCGACATCGGCAAGGTG
TGGGTCGCGGACGACGGCGCCGCGGTGGCGGTCTGGACCACGCCGGAGAGCGTCGAAGCGGGGGCGGTGT
TCGCCGAGATCGGCCCGCGCATGGCCGAGTTGAGCGGTTCCCGGCTGGCCGCGCAGCAACAGATGGAAGG
CCTCCTGGCGCCGCACCGGCCCAAGGAGCCCGCGTGGTTCCTGGCCACCGTCGGAGTCTCGCCCGACCAC
CAGGGCAAGGGTCTGGGCAGCGCCGTCGTGCTCCCCGGAGTGGAGGCGGCCGAGCGCGCCGGGGTGCCCG
CCTTCCTGGAGACCTCCGCGCCCCGCAACCTCCCCTTCTACGAGCGGCTCGGCTTCACCGTCACCGCCGA
CGTCGAGGTGCCCGAAGGACCGCGCACCTGGTGCATGACCCGCAAGCCCGGTGCCTGAACGCGTTAAGTC
GACAATCAACCTCTGGATTACAAAATTTGTGAAAGATTGACTGGTATTCTTAACTATGTTGCTCCTTTTA
CGCTATGTGGATACGCTGCTTTAATGCCTTTGTATCATGCTATTGCTTCCCGTATGGCTTTCATTTTCTC
CTCCTTGTATAAATCCTGGTTGCTGTCTCTTTATGAGGAGTTGTGGCCCGTTGTCAGGCAACGTGGCGTG
GTGTGCACTGTGTTTGCTGACGCAACCCCCACTGGTTGGGGCATTGCCACCACCTGTCAGCTCCTTTCCG
GGACTTTCGCTTTCCCCCTCCCTATTGCCACGGCGGAACTCATCGCCGCCTGCCTTGCCCGCTGCTGGAC
AGGGGCTCGGCTGTTGGGCACTGACAATTCCGTGGTGTTGTCGGGGAAATCATCGTCCTTTCCTTGGCTG
CTCGCCTGTGTTGCCACCTGGATTCTGCGCGGGACGTCCTTCTGCTACGTCCCTTCGGCCCTCAATCCAG
CGGACCTTCCTTCCCGCGGCCTGCTGCCGGCTCTGCGGCCTCTTCCGCGTCTTCGCCTTCGCCCTCAGAC
GAGTCGGATCTCCCTTTGGGCCGCCTCCCCGCGTCGACTTTAAGACCAATGACTTACAAGGCAGCTGTAG
ATCTTAGCCACTTTTTAAAAGAAAAGGGGGGACTGGAAGGGCTAATTCACTCCCAACGAAGACAAGATCT
GCTTTTTGCTTGTACTGGGTCTCTCTGGTTAGACCAGATCTGAGCCTGGGAGCTCTCTGGCTAACTAGGG
AACCCACTGCTTAAGCCTCAATAAAGCTTGCCTTGAGTGCTTCAAGTAGTGTGTGCCCGTCTGTTGTGTG
ACTCTGGTAACTAGAGATCCCTCAGACCCTTTTAGTCAGTGTGGAAAATCTCTAGCAGGGCCCGTTTAAA
CCCGCTGATCAGCCTCGACTGTGCCTTCTAGTTGCCAGCCATCTGTTGTTTGCCCCTCCCCCGTGCCTTC
CTTGACCCTGGAAGGTGCCACTCCCACTGTCCTTTCCTAATAAAATGAGGAAATTGCATCGCATTGTCTG
AGTAGGTGTCATTCTATTCTGGGGGGTGGGGTGGGGCAGGACAGCAAGGGGGAGGATTGGGAAGACAATA
GCAGGCATGCTGGGGATGCGGTGGGCTCTATGGCTTCTGAGGCGGAAAGAACCAGCTGGGGCTCTAGGGG
GTATCCCC
[124 nt withheld, positions 9459-9582]
C
[91 nt withheld, positions 9584-9674]
A
[49 nt withheld, positions 9676-9724]
CCTTTGACGTTGGAGTCCACGTTCTTT
[37 nt withheld, positions 9752-9788]
ACCCTATCTCGGTCTATTCTTTTGATTTATAAGGGATTTTGCCGATTTCGGCCTATTGGTTAAAAAATGA
GCTGATTTAACAAAAATTTAACGCGAATTAATTCTGTGGAATGTGTGTCAGTTAGGGTGTGGAAAGTCCC
CAGGCTCCCCAGCAGGCAGAAGTATGCAAAGCATGCATCTCAATTAGTCAGCAACCAGGTGTGGAAAGTC
CCCAGGCTCCCCAGCAGGCAGAAGTATGCAAAGCATGCATCTCAATTAGTCAGCAACCATAGTCCCGCCC
CTAACTCCGCCCATCCCGCCCCTAACTCCGCCCAGTTCCGCCCATTCTCCGCCCCATGGCTGACTAATTT
TTTTTATTTATGCAGAGGCCGAGGCCGCCTCTGCCTCTGAGCTATTCCAGAAGTAGTGAGGAGGCTTTTT
TGGAGGCCTAGGCTTTTGCAAAAAGCTCCCGGGAGCTTGTATATCCATTTTCGGATCTGATCAGCACGTG
TTGACAATTAATCATCGGCATAGTATATCGGCATAGTATAATACGACAAGGTGAGGAACTAAACCATGGC
CAAGTTGACCAGTGCCGTTCCGGTGCTCACCGCGCGCGACGTCGCCGGAGCGGTCGAGTTCTGGACCGAC
CGGCTCGGGTTCTCCCGGGACTTCGTGGAGGACGACTTCGCCGGTGTGGTCCGGGACGACGTGACCCTGT
TCATCAGCGCGGTCCAGGACCAGGTGGTGCCGGACAACACCCTGGCCTGGGTGTGGGTGCGCGGCCTGGA
CGAGCTGTACGCCGAGTGGTCGGAGGTCGTGTCCACGAACTTCCGGGACGCCTCCGGGCCGGCCATGACC
GAGATCGGCGAGCAGCCGTGGGGGCGGGAGTTCGCCCTGCGCGACCCGGCCGGCAACTGCGTGCACTTCG
TGGCCGAGGAGCAGGACTGACACGTGCTACGAGATTTCGATTCCACCGCCGCCTTCTATGAAAGGTTGGG
CTTCGGAATCGTTTTCCGGGACGCCGGCTGGATGATCCTCCAGCGCGGGGATCTCATGCTGGAGTTCTTC
GCCCACCCCAACTTGTTTATTGCAGCTTATAATGGTTACAAATAAAGCAATAGCATCACAAATTTCACAA
ATAAAGCATTTTTTTCACTGCATTCTAGTTGTGGTTTGTCCAAACTCATCAATGTATCTTATCATGTCTG
TATACCGTCGACCTCTAGCTAGAGCTTGGCGTAATCATGGTCATAGCTGTTTCCTGTGTGAAATTGTTAT
CCGCTCACAATTCCACACAACATACGAGCCGGAAGCATAAAGTGTAAAGCCTGGGGTGCCTAATGAGTGA
GCTAACTCACATTAATTGCGTTGCGCTCACTGCCCGCTTTCCAGTCGGGAAACCTGTCGTGCCAGCTGCA
TTAATGAATCGGCCAACGCGCGGGGAGAGGCGGTTTGCGTATTGGGCGCTCTTCCGCTTCCTCGCTCACT
GACTCGCTGCGCTCGGTCGTTCGGCTGCGGCGAGCGGTATCAGCTCACTCAAAGGCGGTAATACGGTTAT
CCACAGAATCAGGGGATAACGCAGGAAAGAACATGTGAGCAAAAGGCCAGCAAAAGGCCAGGAACCGTAA
AAAGGCCGCGTTGCTGGCGTTTTTCCATAGGCTCCGCCCCCCTGACGAGCATCACAAAAATCGACGCTCA
AGTCAGAGGTGGCGAAACCCGACAGGACTATAAAGATACCAGGCGTTTCCCCCTGGAAGCTCCCTCGTGC
GCTCTCCTGTTCCGACCCTGCCGCTTACCGGATACCTGTCCGCCTTTCTCCCTTCGGGAAGCGTGGCGCT
TTCTCATAGCTCACGCTGTAGGTATCTCAGTTCGGTGTAGGTCGTTCGCTCCAAGCTGGGCTGTGTGCAC
GAACCCCCCGTTCAGCCCGACCGCTGCGCCTTATCCGGTAACTATCGTCTTGAGTCCAACCCGGTAAGAC
ACGACTTATCGCCACTGGCAGCAGCCACTGGTAACAGGATTAGCAGAGCGAGGTATGTAGGCGGTGCTAC
AGAGTTCTTGAAGTGGTGGCCTAACTACGGCTACACTAGAAGAACAGTATTTGGTATCTGCGCTCTGCTG
AAGCCAGTTACCTTCGGAAAAAGAGTTGGTAGCTCTTGATCCGGCAAACAAACCACCGCTGGTAGCGGTG
GTTTTTTTGTTTGCAAGCAGCAGATTACGCGCAGAAAAAAAGGATCTCAAGAAGATCCTTTGATCTTTTC
TACGGGGTCTGACGCTCAGTGGAACGAAAACTCACGTTAAGGGATTTTGGTCATGAGATTATCAAAAAGG
ATCTTCACCTAGATCCTTTTAAATTAAAAATGAAGTTTTAAATCAATCTAAAGTATATATGAGTAAACTT
GGTCTGACAGTTACCAATGCTTAATCAGTGAGGCACCTATCTCAGCGATCTGTCTATTTCGTTCATCCAT
AGTTGCCTGACTCCCCGTCGTGTAGATAACTACGATACGGGAGGGCTTACCATCTGGCCCCAGTGCTGCA
ATGATACCGCGAGACCCACGCTCACCGGCTCCAGATTTATCAGCAATAAACCAGCCAGCCGGAAGGGCCG
AGCGCAGAAGTGGTCCTGCAACTTTATCCGCCTCCATCCAGTCTATTAATTGTTGCCGGGAAGCTAGAGT
AAGTAGTTCGCCAGTTAATAGTTTGCGCAACGTTGTTGCCATTGCTACAGGCATCGTGGTGTCACGCTCG
TCGTTTGGTATGGCTTCATTCAGCTCCGGTTCCCAACGATCAAGGCGAGTTACATGATCCCCCATGTTGT
GCAAAAAAGCGGTTAGCTCCTTCGGTCCTCCGATCGTTGTCAGAAGTAAGTTGGCCGCAGTGTTATCACT
CATGGTTATGGCAGCACTGCATAATTCTCTTACTGTCATGCCATCCGTAAGATGCTTTTCTGTGACTGGT
GAGTACTCAACCAAGTCATTCTGAGAATAGTGTATGCGGCGACCGAGTTGCTCTTGCCCGGCGTCAATAC
GGGATAATACCGCGCCACATAGCAGAACTTTAAAAGTGCTCATCATTGGAAAACGTTCTTCGGGGCGAAA
ACTCTCAAGGATCTTACCGCTGTTGAGATCCAGTTCGATGTAACCCACTCGTGCACCCAACTGATCTTCA
GCATCTTTTACTTTCACCAGCGTTTCTGGGTGAGCAAAAACAGGAAGGCAAAATGCCGCAAAAAAGGGAA
TAAGGGCGACACGGAAATGTTGAATACTCATACTCTTCCTTTTTCAATATTATTGAAGCATTTATCAGGG
TTATTGTCTCATGAGCGGATACATATTTGAATGTATTTAGAAAAATAAACAAATAGGGGTTCCGCGCACA
TTTCCCCGAAAAGTGCCACCTGACGTCGACGGATCGGGAGATCTCCCGATCCCCTATGGTGCACTCTCAG
TACAATCTGCTCTGATGCCGCATAGTTAAGCCAGTATCTGCTCCCTGCTTGTGTGTTGGAGGTCGCTGAG
TAGTGCGCGAGCAAAATTTAAGCTACAACAAGGCAAGGCTTGACCGACAATTGCATGAAGAATCTGCTTA
GGGTTAGGCGTTTTGCGCTGCTTCGCGATGTACGGGCCAGATATACGCGTTGACATTGATTATTGACTAG
TTATTAATAGTAATCAATTACGGGGTCATTAGTTCATAGCCCATATATGGAGTTCCGCGTTACATAACTT
ACGGTAAATGGCCCGCCTGGCTGACCGCCCAACGACCCCCGCCCATTGACGTCAATAATGACGTATGTTC
CCATAGTAACGCCAATAGGGACTTTCCATTGACGTCAATGGGTGGAGTATTTACGGTAAACTGCCCACTT
GGCAGTACATCAAGTGTATCATATGCCAAGTACGCCCCCTATTGACGTCAATGACGGTAAATGGCCCGCC
TGGCATTATGCCCAGTACATGACCTTATGGGACTTTCCTACTTGGCAGTACATCTACGTATTAGTCATCG
CTATTACCATGG
